Addgene plasmid #135962: epiCRISPRe
Purpose: (Empty Backbone) Expresses SpCas9, and cloning backbone for sgRNA
Depositing lab: Yongming Wang. Depositing organization: Fudan University. Publication: An episomal vector-based CRISPR/Cas9 system for highly efficient gene knockout in human pluripotent stem cells. Xie Y, Wang D, Lan F, Wei G, Ni T, Chai R, Liu D, Hu S, Li M, Li D, Wang H, Wang Y. Sci Rep. 2017 May 24;7(1):2320. doi: 10.1038/s41598-017-02456-y. PubMed 28539611.
Backbone
  Vector backbone: epiCRISPR plasmid
  Vector type: Mammalian Expression
Growth in bacteria
  Bacterial resistance: Ampicillin, 100 μg/mL
  Growth temperature: 37°C
  Growth strain: DH5alpha
  Copy number: High Copy
Gene/Insert
  Gene/Insert name: None
Terms and licenses: Academic/Nonprofit Terms; Industry Terms: Not Available to Industry
Depositor comments: K848A/K1003A/R1060A
How to cite: epiCRISPRe was a gift from Yongming Wang (Addgene plasmid # 135962 ; http://n2t.net/addgene:135962 ; RRID:Addgene_135962)
