[The description below was written by a language model from this plasmid's Addgene catalogue record.]
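Description:
epiCRISPRe is a mammalian expression plasmid built on the epiCRISPR backbone, an episomal vector-based CRISPR/Cas9 system developed for efficient gene knockout in human pluripotent stem cells. It is catalogued as an empty backbone: it expresses SpCas9 and provides a cloning position for a user-supplied sgRNA, so both components of the nuclease are delivered from a single plasmid once a guide sequence has been inserted. No gene insert is recorded. In bacteria it is maintained as a high-copy plasmid under ampicillin selection.

The depositor's only comment is the set of substitutions K848A/K1003A/R1060A. These three alanine changes in SpCas9 correspond to the enhanced-specificity variant generally known as eSpCas9(1.1), in which positively charged residues that contact the non-target DNA strand are neutralised to reduce cleavage at mismatched off-target sites. The "e" in the plasmid name is consistent with this, although the record does not state it outright. The construct would therefore suit knockout experiments where lower off-target activity is wanted, within the same episomal format as the parental vector.

The record has no feature table and does not state the promoters driving Cas9 or the sgRNA, the elements responsible for episomal maintenance in mammalian cells, any mammalian selection marker or reporter, or the restriction sites used for guide cloning. These details must be taken from the full sequence or the associated publication rather than assumed.
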