>Addgene plasmid #135962 | epiCRISPRe | addgene partial sequence | sequence record 287975 | Addgene NGS Result
TGCCCCTCCTGCTCCTGCCCCTCCTGCTCCTGCCCCTCCTGCCCCTCCTCCTGCTCCTGCCCCTCCTCCT
GCTCCTGCCCCTCCTCCTCCTCCCCCTCCTCCCCCTCCTCCTCCTCCCCCTCCYCCCCCCCCYCCCCCTC
CYCCCCCTCCYCCCCCYCCYCCYCCYCCTCCCCCTCCYCCCCCTCCTCCTCCTCCYCCCCCTCCTCCTCC
YCCYCCCCCYCCTCCCCCTCCTCCCCCTCCTCCYCCTCCTCCCCCTCCTCCCCCTCCTCCTCCYCCTCCC
CCTCCTCCTCCTCCTCCCCCTCCTCCCCCTCCTCCCCCTCCTCCTCCTCCTCCCCCTCCTCCTGCTCCTG
CCCCTCCTGCCCCTCCTSCCCCTCCTGCCCCTCCTCCTGCTCCTGCCCCTCCTCCTGCTCCTGCCCCTCC
TGCTCCTGCCCCTCCCGCTCCTGCTCCTGCTCCTGTTCCACCGTGGGTCCCTTTGCAGCCAATGCAACTT
GGACGTTTTTGGGGTCTCCGGACACCATCTCTATGTCTTGGCCCTGATCCTGAGCCGCCCGGGGCTCCTG
GTCTTCCGCCTCCTCGTCCTCGTCCTCTTCCCCGTCCTCGTCCATGGTTATCACCCCCTCTTCTTTGAGG
TCCACTGCCGCCGGAGCCTTCTGGTCCAGATGTGTCTCCCTTCTCTCCTAGGCCATTTCCAGGTCCTGTA
CCTGGCCCCTCGTCAGACATGATTCACACTAAAAGAGATCAATAGACATCTTTATTAGACGACGCTCAGT
GAATACAGGGAGTGCAGACTCCTGCCCCCTCCAACAGCCCCCCCACCCTCATCCCCTTCATGGTCGCTGT
CAGACAGATCCAGGTCTGAAAATTCCCCATCCTCCGAACCATCCTCGTCCTCATCACCAATTACTCGCAG
CCCGGAAAACTCCCGCTGAACATCCTCAAGATTTGCGTCCTGAGCCTCAAGCCAGGCCTCAAATTCCTCG
TCCCCCTTTTTGCTGGACGGTAGGGATGGGGATTCTCGGGACCCCTCCTCTTCCTCTTCAAGGTCACCAG
ACAGAGATGCTACTGGGGCAACGGAAGAAAAGCTGGGTGCGGCCTGTGAGGATCAGCTTATCGATGATAA
GCTGTCAAACATGAGAATTCTTGAAGACGAAAGGGCCTCGTGATACGCCTATTTTTATAGGTTAATGTCA
TGATAATAATGGTTTCTTAGACGTCAGGTGGCACTTTTCGGGGAAATGTGCGCGGAACCCCTATTTGTTT
ATTTTTCTAAATACATTCAAATATGTATCCGCTCATGAGACAATAACCCTGATAAATGCTTCAATAATAT
TGAAAAAGGAAGAGTATGAGTATTCAACATTTCCGTGTCGCCCTTATTCCCTTTTTTGCGGCATTTTGCC
TTCCTGTTTTTGCTCACCCAGAAACGCTGGTGAAAGTAAAAGATGCTGAAGATCAGTTGGGTGCACGAGT
GGGTTACATCGAACTGGATCTCAACAGCGGTAAGATCCTTGAGAGTTTTCGCCCCGAAGAACGTTTTCCA
ATGATGAGCACTTTTAAAGTTCTGCTATGTGGCGCGGTATTATCCCGTGTTGACGCCGGGCAAGAGCAAC
TCGGTCGCCGCATACACTATTCTCAGAATGACTTGGTTGAGTACTCACCAGTCACAGAAAAGCATCTTAC
GGATGGCATGACAGTAAGAGAATTATGCAGTGCTGCCATAACCATGAGTGATAACACTGCGGCCAACTTA
CTTCTGACAACGATCGGAGGACCGAAGGAGCTAACCGCTTTTTTGCACAACATGGGGGATCATGTAACTC
GCCTTGATCGTTGGGAACCGGAGCTGAATGAAGCCATACCAAACGACGAGCGTGACACCACGATGCCTGC
AGCAATGGCAACAACGTTGCGCAAACTATTAACTGGCGAACTACTTACTCTAGCTTCCCGGCAACAATTA
ATAGACTGGATGGAGGCGGATAAAGTTGCAGGACCACTTCTGCGCTCGGCCCTTCCGGCTGGCTGGTTTA
TTGCTGATAAATCTGGAGCCGGTGAGCGTGGGTCTCGCGGTATCATTGCAGCACTGGGGCCAGATGGTAA
GCCCTCCCGTATCGTAGTTATCTACACGACGGGGAGTCAGGCAACTATGGATGAACGAAATAGACAGATC
GCTGAGATAGGTGCCTCACTGATTAAGCATTGGTAACTGTCAGACCAAGTTTACTCATATATACTTTAGA
TTGATTTAAAACTTCATTTTTAATTTAAAAGGATCTAGGTGAAGATCCTTTTTGATAATCTCATGACCAA
AATCCCTTAACGTGAGTTTTCGTTCCACTGAGCGTCAGACCCCGTAGAAAAGATCAAAGGATCTTCTTGA
GATCCTTTTTTTCTGCGCGTAATCTGCTGCTTGCAAACAAAAAAACCACCGCTACCAGCGGTGGTTTGTT
TGCCGGATCAAGAGCTACCAACTCTTTTTCCGAAGGTAACTGGCTTCAGCAGAGCGCAGATACCAAATAC
TGTCCTTCTAGTGTAGCCGTAGTTAGGCCACCACTTCAAGAACTCTGTAGCACCGCCTACATACCTCGCT
CTGCTAATCCTGTTACCAGTGGCTGCTGCCAGTGGCGATAAGTCGTGTCTTACCGGGTTGGACTCAAGAC
GATAGTTACCGGATAAGGCGCAGCGGTCGGGCTGAACGGGGGGTTCGTGCACACAGCCCAGCTTGGAGCG
AACGACCTACACCGAACTGAGATACCTACAGCGTGAGCTATGAGAAAGCGCCACGCTTCCCGAAGGGAGA
AAGGCGGACAGGTATCCGGTAAGCGGCAGGGTCGGAACAGGAGAGCGCACGAGGGAGCTTCCAGGGGGAA
ACGCCTGGTATCTTTATAGTCCTGTCGGGTTTCGCCACCTCTGACTTGAGCGTCGATTTTTGTGATGCTC
GTCAGGGGGGCGGAGCCTATGGAAAAACGCCAGCAACGCGGCCTTTTTACGGTTCCTGGCCTTTTGCTGG
CCTTGAAGCTGTCCCTGATGGTCGTCATCTACCTGCCTGGACAGCATGGCCTGCAACGCGGGCATCCCGA
TGCCGCCGGAAGCGAGAAGAATCATAATGGGGAAGGCCATCCAGCCTCGCGTCGAACTAGATGATCCGGC
TGTGGAATGTGTGTCAGTTAGGGTGTGGAAAGTCCCCAGGCTCCCCAGCAGGCAGAAGTATGCAAAGCAT
GCATTATGGTACCTTTCAGACCCACCTCCCAACCCCGAGGGGACCCAGAGAGGGCCTATTTCCCATGATT
CCTTCATATTTGCATATACGATACAAGGCTGTTAGAGAGATAATTAGAATTAATTTGACTGTAAACACAA
AGATATTAGTACAAAATACGTGACGTAGAAAGTAATAATTTCTTGGGTAGTTTGCAGTTTTAAAATTATG
TTTTAAAATGGACTATCATATGCTTACCGTAACTTGAAAGTATTTCGATTTCTTGGCTTTATATATCTTG
TGGAAAGGACGAAACACCGAGAAGAGCGATGCTCTTCGGTTTTAGAGCTAGAAATAGCAAGTTAAAATAA
GGCTAGTCCGTTATCAACTTGAAAAAGTGGCACCGAGTCGGTGCTTTTTTGAATTCTAGATCTTGAGACA
AATGGCAGTATTCATCCACAATTTTAAAAGAAAAGGGGGGATTGGGGGGTACAGTGCAGGGGAAAGAATA
GTAGACATAATAGCAACAGACATACAAACTAAAGAATTACAAAAACAAATTACAAAAATTCAAAATTTTC
GGGTTTATTACAGGGACAGCAGAGATCCACTTTGGCGCCGGCTCGAGTGGCTCCGGTGCCCGTCAGTGGG
CAGAGCGCACATCGCCCACAGTCCCCGAGAAGTTGGGGGGAGGGGTCGGCAATTGAACCGGTGCCTAGAG
AAGGTGGCGCGGGGTAAACTGGGAAAGTGATGTCGTGTACTGGCTCCGCCTTTTTCCCGAGGGTGGGGGA
GAACCGTATATAAGTGCAGTAGTCGCCGTGAACGTTCTTTTTCGCAACGGGTTTGCCGCCAGAACACAGG
TGTCGTGACGCGGGATCCGCCACCATGGATTACAAAGACGATGACGATAAGATGGCCCCAAAGAAGAAGC
GGAAGGTCGGTATCCACGGAGTCCCAGCAGCCGACAAGAAGTACAGCATCGGCCTGGACATCGGCACCAA
CTCTGTGGGCTGGGCCGTGATCACCGACGAGTACAAGGTGCCCAGCAAGAAATTCAAGGTGCTGGGCAAC
ACCGACCGGCACAGCATCAAGAAGAACCTGATCGGAGCCCTGCTGTTCGACAGCGGCGAAACAGCCGAGG
CCACCCGGCTGAAGAGAACCGCCAGAAGAAGATACACCAGACGGAAGAACCGGATCTGCTATCTGCAAGA
GATCTTCAGCAACGAGATGGCCAAGGTGGACGACAGCTTCTTCCACAGACTGGAAGAGTCCTTCCTGGTG
GAAGAGGATAAGAAGCACGAGCGGCACCCCATCTTCGGCAACATCGTGGACGAGGTGGCCTACCACGAGA
AGTACCCCACCATCTACCACCTGAGAAAGAAACTGGTGGACAGCACCGACAAGGCCGACCTGCGGCTGAT
CTATCTGGCCCTGGCCCACATGATCAAGTTCCGGGGCCACTTCCTGATCGAGGGCGACCTGAACCCCGAC
AACAGCGACGTGGACAAGCTGTTCATCCAGCTGGTGCAGACCTACAACCAGCTGTTCGAGGAAAACCCCA
TCAACGCCAGCGGCGTGGACGCCAAGGCCATCCTGTCTGCCAGACTGAGCAAGAGCAGACGGCTGGAAAA
TCTGATCGCCCAGCTGCCCGGCGAGAAGAAGAATGGCCTGTTCGGAAACCTGATTGCCCTGAGCCTGGGC
CTGACCCCCAACTTCAAGAGCAACTTCGACCTGGCCGAGGATGCCAAACTGCAGCTGAGCAAGGACACCT
ACGACGACGACCTGGACAACCTGCTGGCCCAGATCGGCGACCAGTACGCCGACCTGTTTCTGGCCGCCAA
GAACCTGTCCGACGCCATCCTGCTGAGCGACATCCTGAGAGTGAACACCGAGATCACCAAGGCCCCCCTG
AGCGCCTCTATGATCAAGAGATACGACGAGCACCACCAGGACCTGACCCTGCTGAAAGCTCTCGTGCGGC
AGCAGCTGCCTGAGAAGTACAAAGAGATTTTCTTCGACCAGAGCAAGAACGGCTACGCCGGCTACATTGA
CGGCGGAGCCAGCCAGGAAGAGTTCTACAAGTTCATCAAGCCCATCCTGGAAAAGATGGACGGCACCGAG
GAACTGCTCGTGAAGCTGAACAGAGAGGACCTGCTGCGGAAGCAGCGGACCTTCGACAACGGCAGCATCC
CCCACCAGATCCACCTGGGAGAGCTGCACGCCATTCTGCGGCGGCAGGAAGATTTTTACCCATTCCTGAA
GGACAACCGGGAAAAGATCGAGAAGATCCTGACCTTCCGCATCCCCTACTACGTGGGCCCTCTGGCCAGG
GGAAACAGCAGATTCGCCTGGATGACCAGAAAGAGCGAGGAAACCATCACCCCCTGGAACTTCGAGGAAG
TGGTGGACAAGGGCGCTTCCGCCCAGAGCTTCATCGAGCGGATGACCAACTTCGATAAGAACCTGCCCAA
CGAGAAGGTGCTGCCCAAGCACAGCCTGCTGTACGAGTACTTCACCGTGTATAACGAGCTGACCAAAGTG
AAATACGTGACCGAGGGAATGAGAAAGCCCGCCTTCCTGAGCGGCGAGCAGAAAAAGGCCATCGTGGACC
TGCTGTTCAAGACCAACCGGAAAGTGACCGTGAAGCAGCTGAAAGAGGACTACTTCAAGAAAATCGAGTG
CTTCGACTCCGTGGAAATCTCCGGCGTGGAAGATCGGTTCAACGCCTCCCTGGGCACATACCACGATCTG
CTGAAAATTATCAAGGACAAGGACTTCCTGGACAATGAGGAAAACGAGGACATTCTGGAAGATATCGTGC
TGACCCTGACACTGTTTGAGGACAGAGAGATGATCGAGGAACGGCTGAAAACCTATGCCCACCTGTTCGA
CGACAAAGTGATGAAGCAGCTGAAGCGGCGGAGATACACCGGCTGGGGCAGGCTGAGCCGGAAGCTGATC
AACGGCATCCGGGACAAGCAGTCCGGCAAGACAATCCTGGATTTCCTGAAGTCCGACGGCTTCGCCAACA
GAAACTTCATGCAGCTGATCCACGACGACAGCCTGACCTTTAAAGAGGACATCCAGAAAGCCCAGGTGTC
CGGCCAGGGCGATAGCCTGCACGAGCACATTGCCAATCTGGCCGGCAGCCCCGCCATTAAGAAGGGCATC
CTGCAGACAGTGAAGGTGGTGGACGAGCTCGTGAAAGTGATGGGCCGGCACAAGCCCGAGAACATCGTGA
TCGAAATGGCCAGAGAGAACCAGACCACCCAGAAGGGACAGAAGAACAGCCGCGAGAGAATGAAGCGGAT
CGAAGAGGGCATCAAAGAGCTGGGCAGCCAGATCCTGAAAGAACACCCCGTGGAAAACACCCAGCTGCAG
AACGAGAAGCTGTACCTGTACTACCTGCAGAATGGGCGGGATATGTACGTGGACCAGGAACTGGACATCA
ACCGGCTGTCCGACTACGATGTGGACCATATCGTGCCTCAGAGCTTTCTGGCCGACGACTCCATCGACAA
CAAGGTGCTGACCAGAAGCGACAAGAACCGGGGCAAGAGCGACAACGTGCCCTCCGAAGAGGTCGTGAAG
AAGATGAAGAACTACTGGCGGCAGCTGCTGAACGCCAAGCTGATTACCCAGAGAAAGTTCGACAATCTGA
CCAAGGCCGAGAGAGGCGGCCTGAGCGAACTGGATAAGGCCGGCTTCATCAAGAGACAGCTGGTGGAAAC
CCGGCAGATCACAAAGCACGTGGCACAGATCCTGGACTCCCGGATGAACACTAAGTACGACGAGAATGAC
AAGCTGATCCGGGAAGTGAAAGTGATCACCCTGAAGTCCAAGCTGGTGTCCGATTTCCGGAAGGATTTCC
AGTTTTACAAAGTGCGCGAGATCAACAACTACCACCACGCCCACGACGCCTACCTGAACGCCGTCGTGGG
AACCGCCCTGATCAAAAAGTACCCTGCGCTGGAAAGCGAGTTCGTGTACGGCGACTACAAGGTGTACGAC
GTGCGGAAGATGATCGCCAAGAGCGAGCAGGAAATCGGCAAGGCTACCGCCAAGTACTTCTTCTACAGCA
ACATCATGAACTTTTTCAAGACCGAGATTACCCTGGCCAACGGCGAGATCCGGAAGGCGCCTCTGATCGA
GACAAACGGCGAAACCGGGGAGATCGTGTGGGATAAGGGCCGGGATTTTGCCACCGTGCGGAAAGTGCTG
AGCATGCCCCAAGTGAATATCGTGAAAAAGACCGAGGTGCAGACAGGCGGCTTCAGCAAAGAGTCTATCC
TGCCCAAGAGGAACAGCGATAAGCTGATCGCCAGAAAGAAGGACTGGGACCCTAAGAAGTACGGCGGCTT
CGACAGCCCCACCGTGGCCTATTCTGTGCTGGTGGTGGCCAAAGTGGAAAAGGGCAAGTCCAAGAAACTG
AAGAGTGTGAAAGAGCTGCTGGGGATCACCATCATGGAAAGAAGCAGCTTCGAGAAGAATCCCATCGACT
TTCTGGAAGCCAAGGGCTACAAAGAAGTGAAAAAGGACCTGATCATCAAGCTGCCTAAGTACTCCCTGTT
CGAGCTGGAAAACGGCCGGAAGAGAATGCTGGCCTCTGCCGGCGAACTGCAGAAGGGAAACGAACTGGCC
CTGCCCTCCAAATATGTGAACTTCCTGTACCTGGCCAGCCACTATGAGAAGCTGAAGGGCTCCCCCGAGG
ATAATGAGCAGAAACAGCTGTTTGTGGAACAGCACAAGCACTACCTGGACGAGATCATCGAGCAGATCAG
CGAGTTCTCCAAGAGAGTGATCCTGGCCGACGCTAATCTGGACAAAGTGCTGTCCGCCTACAACAAGCAC
CGGGATAAGCCCATCAGAGAGCAGGCCGAGAATATCATCCACCTGTTTACCCTGACCAATCTGGGAGCCC
CTGCCGCCTTCAAGTACTTTGACACCACCATCGACCGGAAGAGGTACACCAGCACCAAAGAGGTGCTGGA
CGCCACCCTGATCCACCAGAGCATCACCGGCCTGTACGAGACACGGATCGACCTGTCTCAGCTGGGAGGC
GACAAGCGTCCTGCTGCTACTAAGAAAGCTGGTCAAGCTAAGAAAAAGAAAGCTAGCGGCAGCGGCGCCA
CCAACTTCAGCCTGCTGAAGCAGGCCGGCGACGTGGAGGAGAACCCCGGCCCCATGACCGAGTACAAGCC
CACGGTGCGCCTCGCCACCCGCGACGACGTCCCCAGGGCCGTACGCACCCTCGCCGCCGCGTTCGCCGAC
TACCCCGCCACGCGCCACACCGTCGATCCGGACCGCCACATCGAGCGGGTCACCGAGCTGCAAGAACTCT
TCCTCACGCGCGTCGGGCTCGACATCGGCAAGGTGTGGGTCGCGGACGACGGCGCCGCGGTGGCGGTCTG
GACCACGCCGGAGAGCGTCGAAGCGGGGGCGGTGTTCGCCGAGATCGGCCCGCGCATGGCCGAGTTGAGC
GGTTCCCGGCTGGCCGCGCAGCAACAGATGGAAGGCCTCCTGGCGCCGCACCGGCCCAAGGAGCCCGCGT
GGTTCCTGGCCACCGTCGGAGTCTCGCCCGACCACCAGGGCAAGGGTCTGGGCAGCGCCGTCGTGCTCCC
CGGAGTGGAGGCGGCCGAGCGCGCCGGGGTGCCCGCCTTCCTGGAGACCTCCGCGCCCCGCAACCTCCCC
TTCTACGAGCGGCTCGGCTTCACCGTCACCGCCGACGTCGAGGTGCCCGAAGGACCGCGCACCTGGTGCA
TGACCCGCAAGCCCGGTGCCGCGATCGCCGAAGGATCCGCGGCCGCTGAGGGCAGAGGAAGTCTTCTAAC
ATGCGGTGACGTGGAGGAGAATCCCGGCCCTTCCGGAATGGAGAGCGACGAGAGCGGCCTGCCCGCCATG
GAGATCGAGTGCCGCATCACCGGCACCCTGAACGGCGTGGAGTTCGAGCTGGTGGGCGGCGGAGAGGGCA
CCCCCAAGCAGGGCCGCATGACCAACAAGATGAAAAGCACCAAAGGCGCCCTGACCTTCAGCCCCTACCT
GCTGAGCCACGTGATGGGCTACGGCTTCTACCACTTCGGCACCTACCCCAGCGGCTACGAGAACCCCTTC
CTGCACGCCATCAACAACGGCGGCTACACCAACACCCGCATCGAGAAGTACGAGGACGGCGGCGTGCTGC
ACGTGAGCTTCAGCTACCGCTACGAGGCCGGCCGCGTGATCGGCGACTTCAAGGTGGTGGGCACCGGCTT
CCCCGAGGACAGCGTGATCTTCACCGACAAGATCATCCGCAGCAACGCCACCGTGGAGCACCTGCACCCC
ATGGGCGATAACGTGCTGGTGGGCAGCTTCGCCCGCACCTTCAGCCTGCGCGACGGCGGCTACTACAGCT
TCGTGGTGGACAGCCACATGCACTTCAAGAGCGCCATCCACCCCAGCATCCTGCAGAACGGGGGCCCCAT
GTTCGCCTTCCGCCGCGTGGAGGAGCTGCACAGCAACACCGAGCTGGGCATCGTGGAGTACCAGCACGCC
TTCAAGACCCCCATCGCCTTCGCCAGATCCCGCGCTCAGTCGTCCAATTCTGCCGTGGACGGCACCGCCG
GACCCGGCTCCACCGGATCTCGCTAGAGCTGAATCTAAGTCGACTTAAGAACCGCTCGAGGCCGGCAAGG
CCGGATCCAGACATGATAAGATACATTGATGAGTTTGGACAAACCACAACTAGAATGCAGTGAAAAAAAT
GCTTTATTTGTGAAATTTGTGATGCTATTGCTTTATTTGTAACCATTATAAGCTGCAATAAACAAGTTAA
CAACAACAATTGCATTCATTTTATGTTTCAGGTTCAGGGGGAGGTGTGGGAGGTTTTTTAAAGCAAGTAA
AACCTCTACAAATGTGGTATGGCTGATTATGATCCGGCTGCCTCGCGCGTTTCGGTGATGACGGTGAAAA
CCTCTGACACATGCAGCTCCCGGAGACGGTCACAGCTTGTCTGTAAGCGGATGCCGGGAGCAGACAAGCC
CGTCAGGGCGCGTCAGCGGGTGTTGGCGGGTGTCGGGGCGCAGCCATGAGGTCGACTCTAGAGGATCGAT
CCCCGCCCCGGACGAACTAAACCTGACTACGACATCTCTGCCCCTTCTTCGCGGGGCAGTGCATGTAATC
CCTTCAGTTGGTTGGTACAACTTGCCAACTGGGCCCTGTTCCACATGTGACACGGGGGGGGACCAAACAC
AAAGGGGTTCTCTGACTGTAGTTGACATCCTTATAAATGGATGTGCACATTTGCCAACACTGAGTGGCTT
TCATCCTGGAGCAGACTTTGCAGTCTGTGGACTGCAACACAACATTGCCTTTATGTGTAACTCTTGGCTG
AAGCTCTTACACCAATGCTGGGGGACATGTACCTCCCAGGGGCCCAGGAAGACTACGGGAGGCTACACCA
ACGTCAATCAGAGGGGCCTGTGTAGCTACCGATAAGCGGACCCTCAAGAGGGCATTAGCAATAGTGTTTA
TAAGGCCCCCTTGTTAACCCTAAACGGGTAGCATATGCTTCCCGGGTAGTAGTATATACTATCCAGACTA
ACCCTAATTCAATAGCATATGTTACCCAACGGGAAGCATATGCTATCGAATTAGGGTTAGTAAAAGGGTC
CTAAGGAACAGCGATATCTCCCACCCCATGAGCTGTCACGGTTTTATTTACATGGGGTCAGGATTCCACG
AGGGTAGTGAACCATTTTAGTCACAAGGGCAGTGGCTGAAGATCAAGGAGCGGGCAGTGAACTCTCCTGA
ATCTTCGCCTGCTTCTTCATTCTCCTTCGTTTAGCTAATAGAATAACTGCTGAGTTGTGAACAGTAAGGT
GTATGTGAGGTGCTCGAAAACAAGGTTTCAGGTGACGCCCCCAGAATAAAATTTGGACGGGGGGTTCAGT
GGTGGCATTGTGCTATGACACCAATATAACCCTCACAAACCCCTTGGGCAATAAATACTAGTGTAGGAAT
GAAACATTCTGAATATCTTTAACAATAGAAATCCATGGGGTGGGGACAAGCCGTAAAGACTGGATGTCCA
TCTCACACGAATTTATGGCTATGGGCAACACATAATCCTAGTGCAATATGATACTGGGGTTATTAAGATG
TGTCCCAGGCAGGGACCAAGACAGGTGAACCATGTTGTTACACTCTATTTGTAACAAGGGGAAAGAGAGT
GGACGCCGACAGCAGCGGACTCCACTGGTTGTCTCTAACACCCCCGAAAATTAAACGGGGCTCCACGCCA
ATGGGGCCCATAAACAAAGACAAGTGGCCACTCTTTTTTTTGAAATTGTGGAGTGGGGGCACGCGTCAGC
CCCCACACGCCGCCCTGCGGTTTTGGACTGTAAAATAAGGGTGTAATAACTTGGCTGATTGTAACCCCGC
TAACCACTGCGGTCAAACCACTTGCCCACAAAACCACTAATGGCACCCCGGGGAATACCTGCATAAGTAG
GTGGGCGGGCCAAGATAGGGGCGCGATTGCTGCGATCTGGAGGACAAATTACACACACTTGCGCCTGAGC
GCCAAGCACAGGGTTGTTGGTCCTCATATTCACGAGGTCGCTGAGAGCACGGTGGGCTAATGTTGCCATG
GGTAGCATATACTACCCAAATATCTGGATAGCATATGCTATCCTAATCTATATCTGGGTAGCATAGGCTA
TCCTAATCTATATCTGGGTAGTATATGCTATCCTAATCTGTATCCGGGTAGCATATGCTATCCTAATAGA
GATTAGGGTAGTATATGCTATCCTAATCTATATCTGGGTAGCATAGGCTATCCTAATCTATATCTGGGTA
GTATATGCTATCCTAATCTGTATCCGGGTAGCATATGCTATCCTAATAGAGATTAGGGTAGTATATGCTA
TCCTAATTTATATCTGGGTAGCATATACTACCCAAATATCTGGATAGCATATGCTATCCTAATCTATATC
TGGGTAGCATATGCTATCCTAATCTATATCTGGGTAGCATAGGCTATCCTAATCTATATCTGGGTAGCAT
ATGCTATCCTAATCTATATCTGGGTAGTATATGCTATCCTAATTTATATCTGGGTAGCATAGGCTATCCT
AATCTATATCTGGGTAGCATATGCTATCCTAATCTATATCTGGGTAGTATATGCTATCCTAATCTGTATC
CGGGTAGCATATGCTATCCTCATGCATATACAGTCAGCATATGATACCCAGTAGTAGAGTGGGAGTGCTA
TCCTTTGCATATGCCGCCACCTCCCAAGGGGGCGTGAATTTTCGCTGCTTGTCCTTTTCCTGCTGGTTGC
TCCCATTCTTAGGTGAATTTAAGGAGGCCAGGCTAAAGCCGTCGCATGTCTGATTGCTCACCAGGTAAAT
GTCGCTAATGTTTTCCAACGCGAGAAGGTGTTGAGCGCGGAGCTGAGTGACGTGACAACATGGGTATGCC
CAATTGCCCCATGTTGGGAGGACGAAAATGGTGACAAGACAGATGGCCAGAAATACACCAACAGCACGCA
TGATGTCTACTGGGGATTTATTCTTTAGTGCGGGGGAATACACGGCTTTTAATACGATTGAGGGCGTCTC
CTAACAAGTTACATCACTCCTGCCCTTCCTCACCCTCATCTCCATCACCTCCTTCATCTCCGTCATCTCC
GTCATCACCCTCCGCGGCAGCCCCTTCCACCATAGGTGGAAACCAGGGAGGCAAATCTACTCCATCGTCA
AAGCTGCACACAGTCACCCTGATATTGCAGGTAGGAGCGGGCTTTGTCATAACAAGGTCCTTAATCGCAT
CCTTCAAAACCTCAGCAAATATATGAGTTTGTAAAAAGACCATGAAATAACAGACAATGGACTCCCTTAG
CGGGCCAGGTTGTGGGCCGGGTCCAGGGGCCATTCCAAAGGGGAGACGACTCAATGGTGTAAGACGACAT
TGTGGAATAGCAAGGGCAGTTCCTCGCCTTAGGTTGTAAAGGGAGGTCTTACTACCTCCATATACGAACA
CACCGGCGACCCAAGTTCCTTCGTCGGTAGTCCTTTCTACGTGACTCCTAGCCAGGAGAGCTCTTAAACC
TTCTGCAATGTTCTCAAATTTCGGGTTGGAACCTCCTTGACCACGATGCTTTCCAAACCACCCTCCTTTT
TTGCGCCTGCCTCCATCACCCTGACCCCGGGGTCCAGTGCTTGGGCCTTCTCCTGGGTCATCTGCGGGGC
CCTGCTCTATCGCTCCCGGGGGCACGTCAGGCTCACCATCTGGGCCACCTTCTTGGTGGTATTCAAAATA
ATCGGCTTCCCCTACAGGGTGGAAAAATGGCCTTCTACCTGGAGGGGGCCTGCGCGGTGGAGACCCGGAT
GATGATGACTGACTACTGGGACTCCTGGGCCTCTTTTCTCCACGTCCACGACCTCTCCCCCTGGCTCTTT
CACGACTTCCCCCCCTGGCTCTTTCACGTCCTCTACCCCGGCGGCCTCCACTACCTCCTCGACCCCGGCC
TCCACTACCTCCTCGACCCCGGCCTCCACTGCCTCCTCGACCCCGGCCTCCACCTCCTGCTCCTGCCCCT
CCTGCTCCTGCCCCTCCTCCTSCTCCTSCCCCTCCTCCCCCTCCTSCTCCTSCCCCTCCTCCCCCTCCTC
CTCCTSCCCCTCCTSCCCCTCCTSCTCCTSCCCCTCCTSCCCCTCCTCCTSCTCCTSCCCCTCCTSCCCC
TCCTCCTSCTCCTSCCCCTCCTSCTCCTSCYCCTCCYCCTCCTCCCC
